>Addgene plasmid #62590 | AI-CN441 | depositor full sequence | sequence record 102887 | AI-CN441 sequence 6840 bps
GACGGATCGGGAGATCTCCCGATCCCCTATGGTCGACTCTCAGTACAATCTGCTCTGATGCCGCATAGTT
AAGCCAGTATCTGCTCCCTGCTTGTGTGTTGGAGGTCGCTGAGTAGTGCGCGAGCAAAATTTAAGCTACA
ACAAGGCAAGGCTTGACCGACAATTGCATGAAGAATCTGCTTAGGGTTAGGCGTTTTGCGCTGCTTCGCG
ATGTACGGGCCAGATATACGCGTTGACATTGATTATTGACTAGTTATTAATAGTAATCAATTACGGGGTC
ATTAGTTCATAGCCCATATATGGAGTTCCGCGTTACATAACTTACGGTAAATGGCCCGCCTGGCTGACCG
CCCAACGACCCCCGCCCATTGACGTCAATAATGACGTATGTTCCCATAGTAACGCCAATAGGGACTTTCC
ATTGACGTCAATGGGTGGACTATTTACGGTAAACTGCCCACTTGGCAGTACATCAAGTGTATCATATGCC
AAGTACGCCCCCTATTGACGTCAATGACGGTAAATGGCCCGCCTGGCATTATGCCCAGTACATGACCTTA
TGGGACTTTCCTACTTGGCAGTACATCTACGTATTAGTCATCGCTATTACCATGGTGATGCGGTTTTGGC
AGTACATCAATGGGCGTGGATAGCGGTTTGACTCACGGGGATTTCCAAGTCTCCACCCCATTGACGTCAA
TGGGAGTTTGTTTTGGCACCAAAATCAACGGGACTTTCCAAAATGTCGTAACAACTCCGCCCCATTGACG
CAAATGGGCGGTAGGCGTGTACGGTGGGAGGTCTATATAAGCAGAGCTCTCTGGCTAACTAGAGAACCCA
CTGCTTACTGGCTTATCGAAATTAATACGACTCACTATAGGGAGACCCAAGCTGGCTAGCACCATGGACT
ACAAAGACCATGACGGTGATTATAAAGATCATGACATCGATTACAAGGATGACGATGACAAGATGGCCCC
CAAGAAGAAGAGGAAGGTGGGCATTCACCGCGGGGTACCTATGGTGGACTTGAGGACACTCGGTTATTCG
CAACAGCAACAGGAGAAAATCAAGCCTAAGGTCAGGAGCACCGTCGCGCAACACCACGAGGCGCTTGTGG
GGCATGGCTTCACTCATGCGCATATTGTCGCGCTTTCACAGCACCCTGCGGCGCTTGGGACGGTGGCTGT
CAAATACCAAGATATGATTGCGGCCCTGCCCGAAGCCACGCACGAGGCAATTGTAGGGGTCGGTAAACAG
TGGTCGGGAGCGCGAGCACTTGAGGCGCTGCTGACTGTGGCGGGTGAGCTTAGGGGGCCTCCGCTCCAGC
TCGACACCGGGCAGCTGCTGAAGATCGCGAAGAGAGGGGGAGTAACAGCGGTAGAGGCAGTGCACGCCTG
GCGCAATGCGCTCACCGGGGCCCCCTTGAACACGTCTTCCCATTCGCCATTCAGGCTGCGCAACTGTTGG
GAAGGGCGATCGGTGCGGGCCTCTTCGCTATTACGCCAGCTGGCGAAAGGGGGATGTGCTGCAAGGCGAT
TAAGTTGGGTAACGCCAGGGTTTTCCCAGTCACGACGTTGTAAAACGACGGCCAGTGAGCGCGCGTAATA
CGACTCACTATAGGGCGAATTGGGTACCGGGCCCCCCCTCGAGGTCCTCCAGCTTTTGTTCCCTTTAGTG
AGGGTTAATTGCGCGCTTGGCGTAATCATGGTCATAGCTGTTTCCTGTGTGAAATTGTTATCCGCTCACA
ATTCCACACAACATACGAGCCGGAAGCATAAAGTGTAAAGCCTGGGGTGCCTAATGAGTGAGCTAACTCA
CATTAATTGCGTTGCGCGAAGACACCTGACACCCGAACAGGTGGTCGCCATTGCTTCTAACATCGGAGGA
CGGCCAGCCTTGGAGTCCATCGTAGCCCAATTGTCCAGGCCCGATCCCGCGTTGGCTGCGTTAACGAATG
ACCATCTGGTGGCGTTGGCATGTCTTGGTGGACGACCCGCGCTCGATGCAGTCAAAAAGGGTCTGCCTCA
TGCTCCCGCATTGATCAAAAGAACCAACCGGCGGATTCCCGAGAGAACTTCCCATCGAGTCGCGGGATCC
CAACTAGTCAAAAGTGAACTGGAGGAGAAGAAATCTGAACTTCGTCATAAATTGAAATATGTGCCTCATG
AATATATTGAATTAATTGAAATTGCCAGAAATTCCACTCAGGATAGAATTCTTGAAATGAAGGTAATGGA
ATTTTTTATGAAAGTTTATGGATATAGAGGTAAACATTTGGGTGGATCAAGGAAACCGGACGGAGCAATT
TATACTGTCGGATCTCCTATTGATTACGGTGTGATCGTGGATACTAAAGCTTATAGCGGAGGTTATAATC
TGCCAATTGGCCAAGCAGATGAAATGCAACGATATGTCGAAGAAAATCAAACACGAAACAAACATATCAA
CCCTAATGAATGGTGGAAAGTCTATCCATCTTCTGTAACGGAATTTAAGTTTTTATTTGTGAGTGGTCAC
TTTAAAGGAAACTACAAAGCTCAGCTTACACGATTAAATCATATCACTAATTGTAATGGAGCTGTTCTTA
GTGTAGAAGAGCTTTTAATTGGTGGAGAAATGATTAAAGCCGGCACATTAACCTTAGAGGAAGTCAGACG
GAAATTTAATAACGGCGAGATAAACTTTTAAGGGCCCTTCGAAGGTAAGCCTATCCCTAACCCTCTCCTC
GGTCTCGATTCTACGCGTACCGGTCATCATCACCATCACCATTGAGTTTAAACCCGCTGATCAGCCTCGA
CTGTGCCTTCTAGTTGCCAGCCATCTGTTGTTTGCCCCTCCCCCGTGCCTTCCTTGACCCTGGAAGGTGC
CACTCCCACTGTCCTTTCCTAATAAAATGAGGAAATTGCATCGCATTGTCTGAGTAGGTGTCATTCTATT
CTGGGGGGTGGGGTGGGGCAGGACAGCAAGGGGGAGGATTGGGAACACAATAGCAGGCATGCTGGGGATG
CGGTGGGCTCTATGGCTTCTGAGGCGGAAAGAACCAGCTGGGGCTCTAGGGGGTATCCCC
[124 nt withheld, positions 3071-3194]
C
[91 nt withheld, positions 3196-3286]
A
[49 nt withheld, positions 3288-3336]
CCTTTGACGTTGGAGTCCACGTTCTTT
[37 nt withheld, positions 3364-3400]
ACCCTATCTCGGTCTATTCTTTTGATTTATAAGGGATTTTGCCGATTTCGGCCTATTGGTTAAAAAATGA
GCTGATTTAACAAAAATTTAACGCGAATTAATTCTGTGGAATGTGTGTCAGTTAGGGTGTGGAAAGTCCC
CAGGCTCCCCAGGCAGGCAGAAGTATGCAAAGCATGCATCTCAATTAGTCAGCAACCAGGTGTGGAAAGT
CCCCAGGCTCCCCAGCAGGCAGAAGTATGCAAAGCATGCATCTCAATTAGTCAGCAACCATAGTCCCGCC
CCTAACTCCGCCCATCCCGCCCCTAACTCCGCCCAGTTCCGCCCATTCTCCGCCCCATGGCTGACTAATT
TTTTTTATTTATGCAGAGGCCGAGGCCGCCTCTGCCTCTGAGCTATTCCAGAAGTAGTGAGGAGGCTTTT
TTGGAGGCCTAGGCTTTTGCAAAAAGCTCCCGGGAGCTTGTATATCCATTTTCGGATCTGATCAGCACGT
GTTGACAATTAATCATCGGCATAGTATATCGGCATAGTATAATACGACAAGGTGAGGAACTAAACCATGG
CCAAGCCTTTGTCTCAAGAAGAATCCACCCTCATTGAAAGAGCAACGGCTACAATCAACAGCATCCCCAT
CTCTGAACACTACAGCGTCGCCAGCGCAGCTCTCTCTAGCGACGGCCGCATCTTCACTGGTGTCAATGTA
TATCATTTTACTGGGGGACCTTGTGCAGAACTCGTGGTGCTGGGCACTGCTGCTGCTGCGGCAGCTGGCA
ACCTGACTTGTATCGTCGCGATCGGAAATGAGAACAGGGGCATCTTGAGCCCCTGCGGACGGTGCCGACA
GGTGCTTCTCGATCTGCATCCTGGGATCAAAGCCATAGTGAAGGACAGTGATGGACAGCCGACGGCAGTT
GGGATTCGTGAATTGCTGCCCTCTGGTTATGTGTGGGAGGGCTAAGCACTTCGTGGCCGAGGAGCAGGAC
TGACACGTGCTACGAGATTTCGATTCCACCGCCGCCTTCTATGAAAGGTTGGGCTTCGGAATCGTTTTCC
GGGACGCCGGCTGGATGATCCTCCAGCGCGGGGATCTCATGCTGGAGTTCTTCGCCCACCCCAACTTGTT
TATTGCAGCTTATAATGGTTACAAATAAAGCAATAGCATCACAAATTTCACAAATAAAGCATTTTTTTCA
CTGCATTCTAGTTGTGGTTTGTCCAAACTCATCAATGTATCTTATCATGTCTGTATACCGTCGACCTCTA
GCTAGAGCTTGGCGTAATCATGGTCATAGCTGTTTCCTGTGTGAAATTGTTATCCGCTCACAATTCCACA
CAACATACGAGCCGGAAGCATAAAGTGTAAAGCCTGGGGTGCCTAATGAGTGAGCTAACTCACATTAATT
GCGTTGCGCTCACTGCCCGCTTTCCAGTCGGGAAACCTGTCGTGCCAGCTGCATTAATGAATCGGCCAAC
GCGCGGGGAGAGGCGGTTTGCGTATTGGGCGCTCTTCCGCTTCCTCGCTCACTGACTCGCTGCGCTCGGT
CGTTCGGCTGCGGCGAGCGGTATCAGCTCACTCAAAGGCGGTAATACGGTTATCCACAGAATCAGGGGAT
AACGCAGGAAAGAACATGTGAGCAAAAGGCCAGCAAAAGGCCAGGAACCGTAAAAAGGCCGCGTTGCTGG
CGTTTTTCCATAGGCTCCGCCCCCCTGACGAGCATCACAAAAATCGACGCTCAAGTCAGAGGTGGCGAAA
CCCGACAGGACTATAAAGATACCAGGCGTTTCCCCCTGGAAGCTCCCTCGTGCGCTCTCCTGTTCCGACC
CTGCCGCTTACCGGATACCTGTCCGCCTTTCTCCCTTCGGGAAGCGTGGCGCTTTCTCAATGCTCACGCT
GTAGGTATCTCAGTTCGGTGTAGGTCGTTCGCTCCAAGCTGGGCTGTGTGCACGAACCCCCCGTTCAGCC
CGACCGCTGCGCCTTATCCGGTAACTATCGTCTTGAGTCCAACCCGGTAAGACACGACTTATCGCCACTG
GCAGCAGCCACTGGTAACAGGATTAGCAGAGCGAGGTATGTAGGCGGTGCTACAGAGTTCTTGAAGTGGT
GGCCTAACTACGGCTACACTAGAAGGACAGTATTTGGTATCTGCGCTCTGCTGAAGCCAGTTACCTTCGG
AAAAAGAGTTGGTAGCTCTTGATCCGGCAAACAAACCACCGCTGGTAGCGGTGGTTTTTTTGTTTGCAAG
CAGCAGATTACGCGCAGAAAAAAAGGATCTCAAGAAGATCCTTTGATCTTTTCTACGGGGTCTGACGCTC
AGTGGAACGAAAACTCACGTTAAGGGATTTTGGTCATGAGATTATCAAAAAGGATCTTCACCTAGATCCT
TTTAAATTAAAAATGAAGTTTTAAATCAATCTAAAGTATATATGAGTAAACTTGGTCTGACAGTTACCAA
TGCTTAATCAGTGAGGCACCTATCTCAGCGATCTGTCTATTTCGTTCATCCATAGTTGCCTGACTCCCCG
TCGTGTAGATAACTACGATACGGGAGGGCTTACCATCTGGCCCCAGTGCTGCAATGATACCGCGAGACCC
ACGCTCACCGGCTCCAGATTTATCAGCAATAAACCAGCCAGCCGGAAGGGCCGAGCGCAGAAGTGGTCCT
GCAACTTTATCCGCCTCCATCCAGTCTATTAATTGTTGCCGGGAAGCTAGAGTAAGTAGTTCGCCAGTTA
ATAGTTTGCGCAACGTTGTTGCCATTGCTACAGGCATCGTGGTGTCACGCTCGTCGTTTGGTATGGCTTC
ATTCAGCTCCGGTTCCCAACGATCAAGGCGAGTTACATGATCCCCCATGTTGTGCAAAAAAGCGGTTAGC
TCCTTCGGTCCTCCGATCGTTGTCAGAAGTAAGTTGGCCGCAGTGTTATCACTCATGGTTATGGCAGCAC
TGCATAATTCTCTTACTGTCATGCCATCCGTAAGATGCTTTTCTGTGACTGGTGAGTACTCAACCAAGTC
ATTCTGAGAATAGTGTATGCGGCGACCGAGTTGCTCTTGCCCGGCGTCAATACGGGATAATACCGCGCCA
CATAGCAGAACTTTAAAAGTGCTCATCATTGGAAAACGTTCTTCGGGGCGAAAACTCTCAAGGATCTTAC
CGCTGTTGAGATCCAGTTCGATGTAACCCACTCGTGCACCCAACTGATCTTCAGCATCTTTTACTTTCAC
CAGCGTTTCTGGGTGAGCAAAAACAGGAAGGCAAAATGCCGCAAAAAAGGGAATAAGGGCGACACGGAAA
TGTTGAATACTCATACTCTTCCTTTTTCAATATTATTGAAGCATTTATCAGGGTTATTGTCTCATGAGCG
GATACATATTTGAATGTATTTAGAAAAATAAACAAATAGGGGTTCCGCGCACATTTCCCCGAAAAGTGCC
ACCTGACGTC
Features (pLannotate 1.2.2; 33 found; start..end, strand, type, name):
     36..80      -  misc_feature   bom (fragment): basis of mobility region from pBR322
    235..614     +  enhancer       CMV enhancer: human cytomegalovirus immediate early enhancer
    615..818     +  promoter       CMV promoter: human cytomegalovirus (CMV) immediate early promoter
    814..847     +  LTR            5' LTR (truncated) (fragment): truncated 5' long terminal repeat (LTR) from HIV-1
    863..881     +  promoter       T7 promoter: promoter for bacteriophage T7 RNA polymerase
    907..972     +  CDS            3xFLAG: three tandem FLAG® epitope tags, followed by an enterokinase cleavage site
   1024..1431    +  CDS            avrXa10 (fragment): AVX10_XANOO - Experimental evidence at protein level: Swiss-Prot protein existence level 1. Avirulence protein. Induces the hypersensitive response (HR)in rice plants carrying the resistance gene Xa10. Activity depends on the presence of the core repeat domains; replacement with repeat domains from other proteins (AvrBs3 of X.euvesicatoria (AC P14727) or AvrXa7 of this organism) does not elicit the HR. Probably acts as a transcription factor in its host plant (rice) to induce plant resistance or disease. From Xanthomonas oryzae pv. oryzae.
   1443..1598    -  CDS            lacZα (fragment): LacZα fragment of β-galactosidase; lacZ fragment
   1606..1624    +  promoter       T7 promoter: promoter for bacteriophage T7 RNA polymerase
   1633..1656    -  misc_feature   MCS (fragment): pBluescript multiple cloning site
   1672..1690    -  promoter       T3 promoter: promoter for bacteriophage T3 RNA polymerase
   1735..1751    -  protein_bind   lac operator: The lac repressor binds to the lac operator to inhibit transcription in E. coli. This inhibition can be relieved by adding lactose or isopropyl-β-D-thiogalactopyranoside (IPTG). lac repressor encoded by lacI
   1759..1789    -  promoter       lac promoter: promoter for the E. coli lac operon
   1804..1825    -  protein_bind   CAP binding site: CAP binding activates transcription in the presence of cAMP. E. coli catabolite activator protein
   1900..2094    +  CDS            avrXa10 (fragment): AVX10_XANOO - Experimental evidence at protein level: Swiss-Prot protein existence level 1. Avirulence protein. Induces the hypersensitive response (HR)in rice plants carrying the resistance gene Xa10. Activity depends on the presence of the core repeat domains; replacement with repeat domains from other proteins (AvrBs3 of X.euvesicatoria (AC P14727) or AvrXa7 of this organism) does not elicit the HR. Probably acts as a transcription factor in its host plant (rice) to induce plant resistance or disease. From Xanthomonas oryzae pv. oryzae.
   2101..2688    +  CDS            FokI cleavage domain: nonspecific DNA cleavage domain of the FokI endonuclease (Li et al., 1992) must dimerize to be catalytically active
   2704..2745    +  CDS            V5 tag: epitope tag from simian virus 5
   2801..2912    +  polyA_signal   bGH poly(A) signal: bovine growth hormone polyadenylation signal
   3029..3050    +  promoter       SV40 promoter (fragment): SV40 enhancer and early promoter
   3071..3499    +  rep_origin     f1 ori (sequence partly withheld): f1 bacteriophage origin of replication; arrow indicates direction of (+) strand synthesis
   3513..3843    +  promoter       SV40 promoter: SV40 enhancer and early promoter
   3891..3938    +  promoter       EM7 promoter: synthetic bacterial promoter&nbsp
   3957..4355    +  CDS            BSD: blasticidin S deaminase; Aspergillus terreus BSD; confers resistance to blasticidin
   4356..4383    +  CDS            BleoR (fragment): antibiotic-binding protein; Sh ble from Streptoalloteichus hindustanus; confers resistance to bleomycin, phleomycin, and Zeocin™
   4393..4518    +  CDS            ble (fragment): BLE_KLEPN - Experimental evidence at protein level: Swiss-Prot protein existence level 1. Binding protein with a strong affinity to the bleomycin family of antibiotics. Binds to CL990; an antimitotic-antibiotic compound. From Klebsiella pneumoniae.
   4513..4634    +  polyA_signal   SV40 poly(A) signal: SV40 polyadenylation signal
   4707..4723    -  protein_bind   lac operator: The lac repressor binds to the lac operator to inhibit transcription in E. coli. This inhibition can be relieved by adding lactose or isopropyl-β-D-thiogalactopyranoside (IPTG). lac repressor encoded by lacI
   4731..4761    -  promoter       lac promoter: promoter for the E. coli lac operon
   4776..4797    -  protein_bind   CAP binding site: CAP binding activates transcription in the presence of cAMP. E. coli catabolite activator protein
   4810..4902    -  CDS            lacI (fragment): lac repressor; lacI; The lac repressor binds to the lac operator to inhibit transcription in E. coli. This inhibition can be relieved by adding lactose or isopropyl-β-D-thiogalactopyranoside (IPTG).
   5085..5673    -  rep_origin     ori: high-copy-number ColE1/pMB1/pBR322/pUC origin of replication
   5844..6704    -  CDS            AmpR: β-lactamase; bla; confers resistance to ampicillin, carbenicillin, and related antibiotics
   6705..6809    -  promoter       AmpR promoter: bla
