[The description below was written by a language model from this plasmid's Addgene catalogue record and pLannotate feature annotations shown in this document.]
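Description:
AI-CN441 is an empty TALEN array receiving vector for mammalian expression, built on the JDS70 backbone (6,840 bp). It is maintained in E. coli as a high-copy plasmid through a ColE1/pUC-type origin with ampicillin selection (AmpR under its own promoter), and it also carries an f1 phage origin. A separate cassette, driven by the SV40 early promoter together with the bacterial EM7 promoter and ending in an SV40 poly(A) signal, encodes blasticidin S deaminase, which would permit blasticidin selection. Short bleomycin-resistance fragments annotated next to it appear to be remnants.

The expression unit runs from the CMV enhancer/promoter, with a downstream T7 promoter that allows in vitro transcription, to a bGH polyadenylation signal. It encodes an N-terminal 3×FLAG tag, an N-terminal TAL effector segment (annotated by homology to Xanthomonas avrXa10), a C-terminal TAL effector segment, and the wild-type FokI cleavage domain, which must dimerise to cut DNA. A V5 tag is annotated after FokI, although the catalogue entry does not mention it.

Between the two TAL segments, the original TALEN insertion site has been replaced by a reverse-oriented lacZα screening cassette with its lac promoter and operator. This cassette is flanked by BbsI sites, and the other BbsI sites in the backbone were mutated. Golden Gate assembly therefore swaps the lacZα cassette for a custom repeat array, so recombinants can be identified by blue/white screening. The final half-repeat, supplied by the vector, carries the NI RVD, which in the standard TALE code recognises adenine at the last target position. The associated work used such TALENs for genome engineering of human embryonic stem cells.
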