Addgene plasmid #62590: AI-CN441
Purpose: (Empty Backbone) TALEN array receiving vector with half-site NI RVD
Depositing lab: Joshua Grimley. Depositing organization: Allen Institute. Publication: Genome engineering of isogenic human ES cells to model autism disorders. Martinez RA, Stein JL, Krostag AR, Nelson AM, Marken JS, Menon V, May RC, Yao Z, Kaykas A, Geschwind DH, Grimley JS. Nucleic Acids Res. 2015 Mar 11. pii: gkv164. 10.1093/nar/gkv164 PubMed 25765640.
Backbone
  Vector backbone: JDS70
  Backbone size (bp): 6840
  Modifications to backbone: LacZ screening cassette flanked by BbsI sites for golden gate cloning
  Vector type: Mammalian Expression, TALEN ; T7
  Promoter: CMV
  Tag / fusion protein: 3× FLAG (N terminal on backbone); FOKI WT (C terminal on backbone)
Growth in bacteria
  Bacterial resistance: Ampicillin, 100 μg/mL
  Growth temperature: 37°C
  Growth strain: DH5alpha
  Copy number: High Copy
Gene/Insert
  Cloning method: Unknown
  Sequencing primers: 5′ CMV-F; 3′ BGH-rev
Resource information
  A portion of this plasmid was derived from a plasmid made by: This material was constructed from JDS70 (AddGene Plasmid #32285). The TALEN insertion site was replaced with a LacZ selection cassette flanked by two BbsI sites. Other BbsI sites in the plasmid backbone were mutated.
Terms and licenses: Academic/Nonprofit Terms; Industry Terms: Not Available to Industry
How to cite: AI-CN441 was a gift from Joshua Grimley (Addgene plasmid # 62590 ; http://n2t.net/addgene:62590 ; RRID:Addgene_62590)
