>Addgene plasmid #62590 | AI-CN441 | addgene partial sequence | sequence record 107406 | JDS-TALEN-F 5'-TAGGGGTCGGTAAACAGTGG-3'
GCGGGTGAGCTTAGGGGGCCTCCGCTCCAGCTCGACACCGGGCAGCTGCTGAAGATCGCGAAGAGAGGGG
GAGTAACAGCGGTAGAGGCAGTGCACGCCTGGCGCAATGCGCTCACCGGGGCCCCCTTGAACACGTCTTC
CCATTCGCCATTCAGGCTGCGCAACTGTTGGGAAGGGCGATCGGTGCGGGCCTCTTCGCTATTACGCCAG
CTGGCGAAAGGGGGATGTGCTGCAAGGCGATTAAGTTGGGTAACGCCAGGGTTTTCCCAGTCACGACGTT
GTAAAACGACGGCCAGTGAGCGCGCGTAATACGACTCACTATAGGGCGAATTGGGTACCGGGCCCCCCCT
CGAGGTCCTCCAGCTTTTGTTCCCTTTAGTGAGGGTTAATTGCGCGCTTGGCGTAATCATGGTCATAGCT
GTTTCCTGTGTGAAATTGTTATCCGCTCACAATTCCACACAACATACGAGCCGGAAGCATAAAGTGTAAA
GCCTGGGGTGCCTAATGAGTGAGCTAACTCACATTAATTGCGTTGCGCGAAGACACCTGACACCCGAACA
GGTGGTCGCCATTGCTTCTAACATCGGAGGACGGCCAGCCTTGGAGTCCATCGTAGCCCAATTGTCCAGG
CCCGATCCCGCGTTGGCTGCGTTAACGAATGACCATCTGGTGGCGTTGGCATGTCTTGGTGGACGACCCG
CGCTCGATGCAGTCAAA
