>Addgene plasmid #62590 | AI-CN441 | addgene partial sequence | sequence record 107458 | BGH-rev 5'-TAGAAGGCACAGTCGAGG-3'
GATGATGACCGGTACGCGTAGAATCGAGACCGAGGAGAGGGTTAGGGATAGGCTTACCTTCGAAGGGCCC
TTAAAAGTTTATCTCGCCGTTATTAAATTTCCGTCTGACTTCCTCTAAGGTTAATGTGCCGGCTTTAATC
ATTTCTCCACCAATTAAAAGCTCTTCTACACTAAGAACAGCTCCATTACAATTAGTGATATGATTTAATC
GTGTAAGCTGAGCTTTGTAGTTTCCTTTAAAGTGACCACTCACAAATAAAAACTTAAATTCCGTTACAGA
AGATGGATAGACTTTCCACCATTCATTAGGGTTGATATGTTTGTTTCGTGTTTGATTTTCTTCGACATAT
CGTTGCATTTCATCTGCTTGGCCAATTGGCAGATTATAACCTCCGCTATAAGCTTTAGTATCCACGATCA
CACCGTAATCAATAGGAGATCCGACAGTATAAATTGCTCCGTCCGGTTTCCTTGATCCACCCAAATGTTT
ACCTCTATATCCATAAACTTTCATAAAAAATTCCATTACCTTCATTTCAAGAATTCTATCCTGAGTGGAA
TTTCTGGCAATTTCAATTAATTCAATATATTCATGAGGCACATATTTCAATTTATGACGAAGTTCAGATT
TCTTCTCCTCCAGTTCACTTTTGACTAGTTGGGATCCCGCGACTCGATGGGAAGTTCTCTCGGGAATCCG
CCGGTTGGTTCTTTTGATCAATGCGGGAGCATGAGGCAGACCCTTTTTGACTGCATCGAGCGCGGGTCGT
CCACCAAGACATGCCAACGCCACCAGATGGTCATTCGTTAACGCAGCCAACGCGGGATCGGGCCTGGACA
ATTGGGCTACGATGGACTCC
